Addgene plasmid #21226: GFP-C1-CAMKIIalpha
Depositing lab: Tobias Meyer. Depositing organization: Stanford University. Publication: CaMKIIbeta functions as an F-actin targeting module that localizes CaMKIIalpha/beta heterooligomers to dendritic spines. Shen K, Teruel MN, Subramanian K, Meyer T. Neuron. 1998 Sep . 21(3):593-606. 10.1016/S0896-6273(00)80569-3 PubMed 9768845.
Backbone
  Vector backbone: C1
  Backbone manufacturer: Clontech
  Backbone size w/o insert (bp): 4725
  Vector type: Mammalian Expression
  Selectable markers: Neomycin (select with G418)
Growth in bacteria
  Bacterial resistance: Kanamycin, 50 μg/mL
  Growth temperature: 37°C
  Growth strain: DH5alpha
  Copy number: Unknown
Gene/Insert
  Gene/Insert name: CAMKIIalpha (alt name: CAMKIIalpha)
  Species: R. norvegicus (rat)
  Insert size (bp): 1486
  Mutation: Lab plasmid KS 0001.
  Entrez Gene: Camk2a (a.k.a. PK2CDD, PKCCD)
  Tag / fusion protein: GFP (N terminal on insert)
  Cloning method: Restriction Enzyme; 5′ cloning site BamHI (not destroyed); 3′ cloning site XbaI (not destroyed)
  Sequencing primers: 5′ n/a
Terms and licenses: Academic/Nonprofit Terms; Industry Terms: Not Available to Industry
How to cite: GFP-C1-CAMKIIalpha was a gift from Tobias Meyer (Addgene plasmid # 21226 ; http://n2t.net/addgene:21226 ; RRID:Addgene_21226)
