[The description below was written by a language model from this plasmid's Addgene catalogue record and pLannotate feature annotations shown in this document.]
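Description:
GFP-C1-CAMKIIalpha is a mammalian expression plasmid built on the Clontech C1 (EGFP-C1-type) backbone, carrying rat CaMKIIalpha (Camk2a) fused to the C-terminus of GFP. The depositor's full sequence is 6,211 nt, consistent with the recorded 4,725 bp backbone plus an insert of about 1.5 kb. The plasmid replicates in E. coli from a high-copy ColE1/pUC-type origin and also carries an f1 origin for single-stranded DNA production. A single Tn5 aminoglycoside phosphotransferase gene (NeoR/KanR) is preceded by both a bacterial bla promoter and the SV40 enhancer/early promoter and is terminated by the HSV TK polyadenylation signal. This one marker therefore gives kanamycin resistance in bacteria and G418 resistance in mammalian cells. The short ble, bGH poly(A) and SV40 large T annotations are fragment matches within backbone sequence rather than functional elements.

The expression cassette is driven by the human CMV immediate-early enhancer and promoter. It begins with the EGFP coding sequence, which continues through the multiple cloning site into the Camk2a open reading frame, cloned between BamHI and XbaI sites that are both retained. The SV40 polyadenylation signal follows. The automated annotation matched the insert to the mouse Camk2a protein entry, but the catalogue record gives the species as rat. The mutation field holds only a lab plasmid designation, and no sequence changes are described.

The construct yields constitutive expression of N-terminally GFP-tagged CaMKIIalpha in transfected mammalian cells. The associated publication concerns the targeting of CaMKIIalpha/beta hetero-oligomers to F-actin and dendritic spines, which points to use in live imaging of the kinase's subcellular localization in neurons and other cells.
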