Features (pLannotate 1.2.2; 15 found; start..end, strand, type, name):
     61..364     +  enhancer       CMV enhancer: human cytomegalovirus immediate early enhancer
    365..568     +  promoter       CMV promoter: human cytomegalovirus (CMV) immediate early promoter
    613..1329    +  CDS            EGFP: EGFP is a basic (constitutively fluorescent) green fluorescent protein published in 1996, derived from Aequorea victoria. It is reported to be a rapidly-maturing weak dimer with moderate acid sensitivity.
   1330..1395    +  misc_feature   MCS: multiple cloning site
   1405..2838    +  CDS            Camk2a: KCC2A_MOUSE - Experimental evidence at protein level: Swiss-Prot protein existence level 1. [Isoform Alpha KAP]: Has no kinase activity. From Mus musculus (Mouse).
   2892..2976    +  CDS            large T antigen (fragment): large T antigen from SV40 (simian virus 40)
   2999..3120    +  polyA_signal   SV40 poly(A) signal: SV40 polyadenylation signal
   3154..3582    -  rep_origin     f1 ori (sequence partly withheld): f1 bacteriophage origin of replication; arrow indicates direction of (+) strand synthesis
   3609..3713    +  promoter       AmpR promoter: bla
   3715..4072    +  promoter       SV40 promoter: SV40 enhancer and early promoter
   4107..4901    +  CDS            NeoR/KanR: aminoglycoside phosphotransferase from Tn5; aph(3')-II (or nptII); confers resistance to neomycin, kanamycin, and G418 (Geneticin®)
   4922..5074    +  CDS            ble (fragment): BLE_KLEPN - Experimental evidence at protein level: Swiss-Prot protein existence level 1. Binding protein with a strong affinity to the bleomycin family of antibiotics. Binds to CL990; an antimitotic-antibiotic compound. From Klebsiella pneumoniae.
   5133..5180    +  polyA_signal   HSV TK poly(A) signal: herpes simplex virus thymidine kinase polyadenylation signal (Cole and Stacy, 1985)
   5271..5287    -  polyA_signal   bGH poly(A) signal (fragment): bovine growth hormone polyadenylation signal
   5509..6097    +  rep_origin     ori: high-copy-number ColE1/pMB1/pBR322/pUC origin of replication
>Addgene plasmid #21226 | GFP-C1-CAMKIIalpha | depositor full sequence | sequence record 9831 | Author sequence
TAGTTATTAATAGTAATCAATTACGGGGTCATTAGTTCATAGCCCATATATGGAGTTCCGCGTTACATAA
CTTACGGTAAATGGCCCGCCTGGCTGACCGCCCAACGACCCCCGCCCATTGACGTCAATAATGACGTATG
TTCCCATAGTAACGCCAATAGGGACTTTCCATTGACGTCAATGGGTGGAGTATTTACGGTAAACTGCCCA
CTTGGCAGTACATCAAGTGTATCATATGCCAAGTACGCCCCCTATTGACGTCAATGACGGTAAATGGCCC
GCCTGGCATTATGCCCAGTACATGACCTTATGGGACTTTCCTACTTGGCAGTACATCTACGTATTAGTCA
TCGCTATTACCATGGTGATGCGGTTTTGGCAGTACATCAATGGGCGTGGATAGCGGTTTGACTCACGGGG
ATTTCCAAGTCTCCACCCCATTGACGTCAATGGGAGTTTGTTTTGGCACCAAAATCAACGGGACTTTCCA
AAATGTCGTAACAACTCCGCCCCATTGACGCAAATGGGCGGTAGGCGTGTACGGTGGGAGGTCTATATAA
GCAGAGCTGGTTTAGTGAACCGTCAGATCCGCTAGCGCTACCGGTCGCCACCATGGTGAGCAAGGGCGAG
GAGCTGTTCACCGGGGTGGTGCCCATCCTGGTCGAGCTGGACGGCGACGTAAACGGCCACAAGTTCAGCG
TGTCCGGCGAGGGCGAGGGCGATGCCACCTACGGCAAGCTGACCCTGAAGTTCATCTGCACCACCGGCAA
GCTGCCCGTGCCCTGGCCCACCCTCGTGACCACCCTGACCTACGGCGTGCAGTGCTTCAGCCGCTACCCC
GACCACATGAAGCAGCACGACTTCTTCAAGTCCGCCATGCCCGAAGGCTACGTCCAGGAGCGCACCATCT
TCTTCAAGGACGACGGCAACTACAAGACCCGCGCCGAGGTGAAGTTCGAGGGCGACACCCTGGTGAACCG
CATCGAGCTGAAGGGCATCGACTTCAAGGAGGACGGCAACATCCTGGGGCACAAGCTGGAGTACAACTAC
AACAGCCACAACGTCTATATCATGGCCGACAAGCAGAAGAACGGCATCAAGGTGAACTTCAAGATCCGCC
ACAACATCGAGGACGGCAGCGTGCAGCTCGCCGACCACTACCAGCAGAACACCCCCATCGGCGACGGCCC
CGTGCTGCTGCCCGACAACCACTACCTGAGCACCCAGTCCGCCCTGAGCAAAGACCCCAACGAGAAGCGC
GATCACATGGTCCTGCTGGAGTTCGTGACCGCCGCCGGGATCACTCTCGGCATGGACGAGCTGTACAAGT
CCGGACTCAGATCTCGAGCTCAAGCTTCGAATTCTGCAGTCGACGGTACCGCGGGCCCGGGATCCAGTGC
CAGGATGGCTACCATCACCTGCACCCGATTCACGGAAGAGTACCAGCTCTTCGAGGAACTGGGAAAGGGA
GCCTTCTCCGTGGTGCGCAGGTGTGTGAAGGTGCTGGCTGGCCAGGAGTATGCTGCCAAGATTATCAACA
CCAAGAAGCTCTCAGCCAGAGATCACCAGAAGTTGGAACGCGAGGCCCGCATCTGCCGCTTGTTGAAGCA
CCCCAATATCGTCCGACTCCATGACAGCATCTCCGAGGAGGGGCACCACTACCTTATCTTCGATCTGGTC
ACTGGTGGGGAGCTGTTCGAAGACATTGTGGCCCGGGAGTATTACAGTGAGGCTGATGCCAGCCACTGTA
TCCAGCAGATCCTGGAGGCTGTGCTACACTGTCACCAGATGGGGGTGGTGCATCGCGACCTGAAGCCTGA
GAATCTGTTGCTGGCTTCGAAGCTCAAGGGTGCTGCGGTGAAGCTGGCAGACTTTGGCCTGGCCATAGAG
GTTGAGGGAGAGCAGCAGGCATGGTTTGGGTTCGCAGGGACACCTGGATACCTCTCCCCAGAAGTGCTGC
GGAAGGACCCATACGGGAAGCCTGTGGACCTGTGGGCCTGTGGCGTCATCCTGTATATCTTGCTGGTTGG
GTATCCCCCATTCTGGGATGAGGACCAGCACCGCCTGTACCAGCAGATCAAAGCTGGTGCCTACGATTTC
CCATCACCAGAATGGGACACCGTCACCCCGGAAGCCAAGGATCTGATCAATAAGATGCTGACCATCAACC
CGTCCAAACGCATCACGGCCGCTGAGGCTCTCAAGCACCCCTGGATCTCGCACCGCTCCACTGTGGCCTC
CTGCATGCACAGACAGGAGACCGTGGACTGCCTGAAGAAGTTCAATGCCAGGAGGAAACTGAAGGGAGCC
ATCCTCACCACTATGCTGGCCACCAGGAACTTCTCCGGAGGGAAGAGTGGAGGAAACAAGAAGAATGATG
GCGTGAAGGAATCCTCTGAGAGCACCAACACCACCATCGAGGATGAAGACACCAAAGTGCGCAAACAGGA
AATTATCAAAGTGACAGAGCAGCTGATCGAAGCCATAAGCAATGGAGACTTTGAATCCTACACGAAGATG
TGCGACCCTGGAATGACAGCCTTTGAACCGGAGGCCCTGGGGAACCTGGTCGAGGGCCTGGACTTTCATC
GATTCTATTTTGAAAACCTGTGGTCCCGGAACAGCAAGCCCGTGCACACCACCATCCTGAACCCTCACAT
CCACCTGATGGGTGACGAGTCAGCCTGCATCGCCTACATCCGCATCACTCAGTACCTGGATGCGGGTGGC
ATCCCCCGCACGGCCCAGTCAGAGGAGACCCGTGTCTGGCACCGCAGGGATGGAAAATGGCAGATCGTCC
ACTTCCACAGATCTGGGGCGCCCTCCGTCCTGCCCCATTGAAGGACCAGGCCAGGGTCCCTGCGCTCTTG
CTTCGCCGAATTCTAGATAACTGATCATAATCAGCCATACCACATTTGTAGAGGTTTTACTTGCTTTAAA
AAACCTCCCACACCTCCCCCTGAACCTGAAACATAAAATGAATGCAATTGTTGTTGTTAACTTGTTTATT
GCAGCTTATAATGGTTACAAATAAAGCAATAGCATCACAAATTTCACAAATAAAGCATTTTTTTCACTGC
ATTCTAGTTGTGGTTTGTCCAAACTCATCAATGTATCTTAACGCGTAAATTGTAAGCGTTAATATTTTGT
TAAAATTCGCGTTAAATTTTTGTTAAATCAGCTCATTTTTTAACCAATAGGCCGAAATCGGCAAAATCCC
TTATAAATCAAAAGAATAGACCGAGATAGGGT
[37 nt withheld, positions 3253-3289]
AAAGAACGTGGACTCCAACGTCAAAGG
[49 nt withheld, positions 3317-3365]
T
[91 nt withheld, positions 3367-3457]
G
[124 nt withheld, positions 3459-3582]
CAGGTGGCACTTTTCGGGGAAATGTGCGCGGAACCCCTATTTGTTTATTTTTCTAAATACATTCAAATAT
GTATCCGCTCATGAGACAATAACCCTGATAAATGCTTCAATAATATTGAAAAAGGAAGAGTCCTGAGGCG
GAAAGAACCAGCTGTGGAATGTGTGTCAGTTAGGGTGTGGAAAGTCCCCAGGCTCCCCAGCAGGCAGAAG
TATGCAAAGCATGCATCTCAATTAGTCAGCAACCAGGTGTGGAAAGTCCCCAGGCTCCCCAGCAGGCAGA
AGTATGCAAAGCATGCATCTCAATTAGTCAGCAACCATAGTCCCGCCCCTAACTCCGCCCATCCCGCCCC
TAACTCCGCCCAGTTCCGCCCATTCTCCGCCCCATGGCTGACTAATTTTTTTTATTTATGCAGAGGCCGA
GGCCGCCTCGGCCTCTGAGCTATTCCAGAAGTAGTGAGGAGGCTTTTTTGGAGGCCTAGGCTTTTGCAAA
GATCGATCAAGAGACAGGATGAGGATCGTTTCGCATGATTGAACAAGATGGATTGCACGCAGGTTCTCCG
GCCGCTTGGGTGGAGAGGCTATTCGGCTATGACTGGGCACAACAGACAATCGGCTGCTCTGATGCCGCCG
TGTTCCGGCTGTCAGCGCAGGGGCGCCCGGTTCTTTTTGTCAAGACCGACCTGTCCGGTGCCCTGAATGA
ACTGCAAGACGAGGCAGCGCGGCTATCGTGGCTGGCCACGACGGGCGTTCCTTGCGCAGCTGTGCTCGAC
GTTGTCACTGAAGCGGGAAGGGACTGGCTGCTATTGGGCGAAGTGCCGGGGCAGGATCTCCTGTCATCTC
ACCTTGCTCCTGCCGAGAAAGTATCCATCATGGCTGATGCAATGCGGCGGCTGCATACGCTTGATCCGGC
TACCTGCCCATTCGACCACCAAGCGAAACATCGCATCGAGCGAGCACGTACTCGGATGGAAGCCGGTCTT
GTCGATCAGGATGATCTGGACGAAGAGCATCAGGGGCTCGCGCCAGCCGAACTGTTCGCCAGGCTCAAGG
CGAGCATGCCCGACGGCGAGGATCTCGTCGTGACCCATGGCGATGCCTGCTTGCCGAATATCATGGTGGA
AAATGGCCGCTTTTCTGGATTCATCGACTGTGGCCGGCTGGGTGTGGCGGACCGCTATCAGGACATAGCG
TTGGCTACCCGTGATATTGCTGAAGAGCTTGGCGGCGAATGGGCTGACCGCTTCCTCGTGCTTTACGGTA
TCGCCGCTCCCGATTCGCAGCGCATCGCCTTCTATCGCCTTCTTGACGAGTTCTTCTGAGCGGGACTCTG
GGGTTCGAAATGACCGACCAAGCGACGCCCAACCTGCCATCACGAGATTTCGATTCCACCGCCGCCTTCT
ATGAAAGGTTGGGCTTCGGAATCGTTTTCCGGGACGCCGGCTGGATGATCCTCCAGCGCGGGGATCTCAT
GCTGGAGTTCTTCGCCCACCCTAGGGGGAGGCTAACTGAAACACGGAAGGAGACAATACCGGAAGGAACC
CGCGCTATGACGGCAATAAAAAGACAGAATAAAACGCACGGTGTTGGGTCGTTTGTTCATAAACGCGGGG
TTCGGTCCCAGGGCTGGCACTCTGTCGATACCCCACCGAGACCCCATTGGGGCCAATACGCCCGCGTTTC
TTCCTTTTCCCCACCCCACCCCCCAAGTTCGGGTGAAGGCCCAGGGCTCGCAGCCAACGTCGGGGCGGCA
GGCCCTGCCATAGCCTCAGGTTACTCATATATACTTTAGATTGATTTAAAACTTCATTTTTAATTTAAAA
GGATCTAGGTGAAGATCCTTTTTGATAATCTCATGACCAAAATCCCTTAACGTGAGTTTTCGTTCCACTG
AGCGTCAGACCCCGTAGAAAAGATCAAAGGATCTTCTTGAGATCCTTTTTTTCTGCGCGTAATCTGCTGC
TTGCAAACAAAAAAACCACCGCTACCAGCGGTGGTTTGTTTGCCGGATCAAGAGCTACCAACTCTTTTTC
CGAAGGTAACTGGCTTCAGCAGAGCGCAGATACCAAATACTGTCCTTCTAGTGTAGCCGTAGTTAGGCCA
CCACTTCAAGAACTCTGTAGCACCGCCTACATACCTCGCTCTGCTAATCCTGTTACCAGTGGCTGCTGCC
AGTGGCGATAAGTCGTGTCTTACCGGGTTGGACTCAAGACGATAGTTACCGGATAAGGCGCAGCGGTCGG
GCTGAACGGGGGGTTCGTGCACACAGCCCAGCTTGGAGCGAACGACCTACACCGAACTGAGATACCTACA
GCGTGAGCTATGAGAAAGCGCCACGCTTCCCGAAGGGAGAAAGGCGGACAGGTATCCGGTAAGCGGCAGG
GTCGGAACAGGAGAGCGCACGAGGGAGCTTCCAGGGGGAAACGCCTGGTATCTTTATAGTCCTGTCGGGT
TTCGCCACCTCTGACTTGAGCGTCGATTTTTGTGATGCTCGTCAGGGGGGCGGAGCCTATGGAAAAACGC
CAGCAACGCGGCCTTTTTACGGTTCCTGGCCTTTTGCTGGCCTTTTGCTCACATGTTCTTTCCTGCGTTA
TCCCCTGATTCTGTGGATAACCGTATTACCGCCATGCAT
