>Addgene plasmid #21226 | GFP-C1-CAMKIIalpha | addgene partial sequence | sequence record 27095 | 21226 with EGFP-C
TCTCGGCATGGACGAGCTGTACAAGTCCGGACTCAGATCTCGAGCTCAAGCTTCGAATTCTGCAGTCGAC
GGTACCGCGGGCCCGGGATCCAGTGCCAGGATGGCTACCATCACCTGCACCCGATTCACGGAAGAGTACC
AGCTCTTCGAGGAACTGGGAAAGGGAGCCTTCTCCGTGGTGCGCAGGTGTGTGAAGGTGCTGGCTGGCCA
GGAGTATGCTGCCAAGATTATCAACACCAAGAAGCTCTCAGCCAGAGATCACCAGAAGTTGGAACGCGAG
GCCCGCATCTGCCGCTTGTTGAAGCACCCCAATATCGTCCGACTCCATGACAGCATCTCCGAGGAGGGGC
ACCACTACCTTATCTTCGATCTGGTCACTGGTGGGGAGCTGTTCGAAGACATTGTGGCCCGGGAGTATTA
CAGTGAGGCTGATGCCAGCCACTGTATCCAGCAGATCCTGGAGGCTGTGCTACACTGTCACCAGATGGGG
GTGGTGCATCGCGACCTGAAGCCTGAGAATCTGTTGCTGGCTTCGAAGCTCAAGGGTGCTGCGGTGAAGC
TGGCAGACTTTGGCCTGGCCATAGAGGTTGA
