LOCUS       Exported 6211 bp ds-DNA circular SYN 12-MAY-2021
DEFINITION  synthetic circular DNA
ACCESSION   .
VERSION     .
KEYWORDS    GFP-C1-CAMKIIalpha
SOURCE      synthetic DNA construct
  ORGANISM  synthetic DNA construct
REFERENCE   1 (bases 1 to 6211)
  AUTHORS   Shen K, Teruel MN, Subramanian K, Meyer T
  TITLE     CaMKIIbeta functions as an F-actin targeting module that localizes
            CaMKIIalpha/beta heterooligomers to dendritic spines.
  JOURNAL   Neuron. 1998 Sep . 21(3):593-606.
  PUBMED    9768845
REFERENCE   2 (bases 1 to 6211)
  AUTHORS   .
  TITLE     Direct Submission
  JOURNAL   Exported May 12, 2021 from SnapGene Server 1.1.58
            http://www.snapgene.com
FEATURES             Location/Qualifiers
     source          1..6211
                     /organism="synthetic DNA construct"
                     /mol_type="other DNA"
     enhancer        61..364
                     /label=CMV enhancer
                     /note="human cytomegalovirus immediate early enhancer"
     promoter        365..568
                     /label=CMV promoter
                     /note="human cytomegalovirus (CMV) immediate early
                     promoter"
     primer_bind     519..539
                     /label=CMV-F
                     /note="Human CMV immediate early promoter, forward primer"
     regulatory      607..616
                     /regulatory_class="other"
                     /note="vertebrate consensus sequence for strong initiation
                     of translation (Kozak, 1987)"
     CDS             613..1329
                     /codon_start=1
                     /product="enhanced GFP"
                     /label=EGFP
                     /translation="MVSKGEELFTGVVPILVELDGDVNGHKFSVSGEGEGDATYGKLTL
                     KFICTTGKLPVPWPTLVTTLTYGVQCFSRYPDHMKQHDFFKSAMPEGYVQERTIFFKDD
                     GNYKTRAEVKFEGDTLVNRIELKGIDFKEDGNILGHKLEYNYNSHNVYIMADKQKNGIK
                     VNFKIRHNIEDGSVQLADHYQQNTPIGDGPVLLPDNHYLSTQSALSKDPNEKRDHMVLL
                     EFVTAAGITLGMDELYK"
     CDS             613..1329
                     /codon_start=1
                     /product="the original enhanced GFP (Yang et al., 1996)"
                     /label=EGFP
                     /note="mammalian codon-optimized"
                     /translation="MVSKGEELFTGVVPILVELDGDVNGHKFSVSGEGEGDATYGKLTL
                     KFICTTGKLPVPWPTLVTTLTYGVQCFSRYPDHMKQHDFFKSAMPEGYVQERTIFFKDD
                     GNYKTRAEVKFEGDTLVNRIELKGIDFKEDGNILGHKLEYNYNSHNVYIMADKQKNGIK
                     VNFKIRHNIEDGSVQLADHYQQNTPIGDGPVLLPDNHYLSTQSALSKDPNEKRDHMVLL
                     EFVTAAGITLGMDELYK"
     primer_bind     complement(658..679)
                     /label=EGFP-N
                     /note="EGFP, reverse primer"
     primer_bind     complement(919..938)
                     /label=EXFP-R
                     /note="For distinguishing EGFP variants, reverse primer"
     primer_bind     1266..1287
                     /label=EGFP-C
                     /note="EGFP, forward primer"
     misc_feature    1330..1395
                     /label=MCS
                     /note="multiple cloning site"
     polyA_signal    2999..3120
                     /label=SV40 poly(A) signal
                     /note="SV40 polyadenylation signal"
     primer_bind     complement(3036..3055)
                     /label=SV40pA-R
                     /note="SV40 polyA, reverse primer"
     primer_bind     3090..3109
                     /label=EBV-rev
                     /note="SV40 polyA terminator, reverse primer"
     rep_origin      complement(3127..3582)
                     /direction=LEFT
                     /label=f1 ori
                     /note="f1 bacteriophage origin of replication; arrow
                     indicates direction of (+) strand synthesis"
     primer_bind     complement(3264..3285)
                     /label=F1ori-F
                     /note="F1 origin, forward primer"
     primer_bind     3476..3495
                     /label=F1ori-R
                     /note="F1 origin, reverse primer"
     promoter        3609..3713
                     /gene="bla"
                     /label=AmpR promoter
     promoter        3715..4072
                     /label=SV40 promoter
                     /note="SV40 enhancer and early promoter"
     primer_bind     complement(3738..3758)
                     /label=pBABE 3'
                     /note="SV40 enhancer, reverse primer for pBABE vectors"
     rep_origin      3923..4058
                     /label=SV40 ori
                     /note="SV40 origin of replication"
     primer_bind     3985..4004
                     /label=SV40pro-F
                     /note="SV40 promoter/origin, forward primer"
     CDS             4107..4901
                     /codon_start=1
                     /gene="aph(3')-II (or nptII)"
                     /product="aminoglycoside phosphotransferase from Tn5"
                     /label=NeoR/KanR
                     /note="confers resistance to neomycin, kanamycin, and G418
                     (Geneticin(R))"
                     /translation="MIEQDGLHAGSPAAWVERLFGYDWAQQTIGCSDAAVFRLSAQGRP
                     VLFVKTDLSGALNELQDEAARLSWLATTGVPCAAVLDVVTEAGRDWLLLGEVPGQDLLS
                     SHLAPAEKVSIMADAMRRLHTLDPATCPFDHQAKHRIERARTRMEAGLVDQDDLDEEHQ
                     GLAPAELFARLKASMPDGEDLVVTHGDACLPNIMVENGRFSGFIDCGRLGVADRYQDIA
                     LATRDIAEELGGEWADRFLVLYGIAAPDSQRIAFYRLLDEFF"
     primer_bind     complement(4161..4180)
                     /label=Neo-R
                     /note="Neomycin resistance gene, reverse primer"
     primer_bind     4771..4790
                     /label=Neo-F
                     /note="Neomycin resistance gene, forward primer"
     primer_bind     complement(5089..5108)
                     /label=TK-pA-R
                     /note="Thymidine kinase polyA, reverse primer"
     polyA_signal    5133..5180
                     /label=HSV TK poly(A) signal
                     /note="herpes simplex virus thymidine kinase
                     polyadenylation signal (Cole and Stacy, 1985)"
     rep_origin      5509..6097
                     /direction=RIGHT
                     /label=ori
                     /note="high-copy-number ColE1/pMB1/pBR322/pUC origin of
                     replication"
     primer_bind     5998..6017
                     /label=pBR322ori-F
                     /note="pBR322 origin, forward primer"
ORIGIN
        1 tagttattaa tagtaatcaa ttacggggtc attagttcat agcccatata tggagttccg
       61 cgttacataa cttacggtaa atggcccgcc tggctgaccg cccaacgacc cccgcccatt
      121 gacgtcaata atgacgtatg ttcccatagt aacgccaata gggactttcc attgacgtca
      181 atgggtggag tatttacggt aaactgccca cttggcagta catcaagtgt atcatatgcc
      241 aagtacgccc cctattgacg tcaatgacgg taaatggccc gcctggcatt atgcccagta
      301 catgacctta tgggactttc ctacttggca gtacatctac gtattagtca tcgctattac
      361 catggtgatg cggttttggc agtacatcaa tgggcgtgga tagcggtttg actcacgggg
      421 atttccaagt ctccacccca ttgacgtcaa tgggagtttg ttttggcacc aaaatcaacg
      481 ggactttcca aaatgtcgta acaactccgc cccattgacg caaatgggcg gtaggcgtgt
      541 acggtgggag gtctatataa gcagagctgg tttagtgaac cgtcagatcc gctagcgcta
      601 ccggtcgcca ccatggtgag caagggcgag gagctgttca ccggggtggt gcccatcctg
      661 gtcgagctgg acggcgacgt aaacggccac aagttcagcg tgtccggcga gggcgagggc
      721 gatgccacct acggcaagct gaccctgaag ttcatctgca ccaccggcaa gctgcccgtg
      781 ccctggccca ccctcgtgac caccctgacc tacggcgtgc agtgcttcag ccgctacccc
      841 gaccacatga agcagcacga cttcttcaag tccgccatgc ccgaaggcta cgtccaggag
      901 cgcaccatct tcttcaagga cgacggcaac tacaagaccc gcgccgaggt gaagttcgag
      961 ggcgacaccc tggtgaaccg catcgagctg aagggcatcg acttcaagga ggacggcaac
     1021 atcctggggc acaagctgga gtacaactac aacagccaca acgtctatat catggccgac
     1081 aagcagaaga acggcatcaa ggtgaacttc aagatccgcc acaacatcga ggacggcagc
     1141 gtgcagctcg ccgaccacta ccagcagaac acccccatcg gcgacggccc cgtgctgctg
     1201 cccgacaacc actacctgag cacccagtcc gccctgagca aagaccccaa cgagaagcgc
     1261 gatcacatgg tcctgctgga gttcgtgacc gccgccggga tcactctcgg catggacgag
     1321 ctgtacaagt ccggactcag atctcgagct caagcttcga attctgcagt cgacggtacc
     1381 gcgggcccgg gatccagtgc caggatggct accatcacct gcacccgatt cacggaagag
     1441 taccagctct tcgaggaact gggaaaggga gccttctccg tggtgcgcag gtgtgtgaag
     1501 gtgctggctg gccaggagta tgctgccaag attatcaaca ccaagaagct ctcagccaga
     1561 gatcaccaga agttggaacg cgaggcccgc atctgccgct tgttgaagca ccccaatatc
     1621 gtccgactcc atgacagcat ctccgaggag gggcaccact accttatctt cgatctggtc
     1681 actggtgggg agctgttcga agacattgtg gcccgggagt attacagtga ggctgatgcc
     1741 agccactgta tccagcagat cctggaggct gtgctacact gtcaccagat gggggtggtg
     1801 catcgcgacc tgaagcctga gaatctgttg ctggcttcga agctcaaggg tgctgcggtg
     1861 aagctggcag actttggcct ggccatagag gttgagggag agcagcaggc atggtttggg
     1921 ttcgcaggga cacctggata cctctcccca gaagtgctgc ggaaggaccc atacgggaag
     1981 cctgtggacc tgtgggcctg tggcgtcatc ctgtatatct tgctggttgg gtatccccca
     2041 ttctgggatg aggaccagca ccgcctgtac cagcagatca aagctggtgc ctacgatttc
     2101 ccatcaccag aatgggacac cgtcaccccg gaagccaagg atctgatcaa taagatgctg
     2161 accatcaacc cgtccaaacg catcacggcc gctgaggctc tcaagcaccc ctggatctcg
     2221 caccgctcca ctgtggcctc ctgcatgcac agacaggaga ccgtggactg cctgaagaag
     2281 ttcaatgcca ggaggaaact gaagggagcc atcctcacca ctatgctggc caccaggaac
     2341 ttctccggag ggaagagtgg aggaaacaag aagaatgatg gcgtgaagga atcctctgag
     2401 agcaccaaca ccaccatcga ggatgaagac accaaagtgc gcaaacagga aattatcaaa
     2461 gtgacagagc agctgatcga agccataagc aatggagact ttgaatccta cacgaagatg
     2521 tgcgaccctg gaatgacagc ctttgaaccg gaggccctgg ggaacctggt cgagggcctg
     2581 gactttcatc gattctattt tgaaaacctg tggtcccgga acagcaagcc cgtgcacacc
     2641 accatcctga accctcacat ccacctgatg ggtgacgagt cagcctgcat cgcctacatc
     2701 cgcatcactc agtacctgga tgcgggtggc atcccccgca cggcccagtc agaggagacc
     2761 cgtgtctggc accgcaggga tggaaaatgg cagatcgtcc acttccacag atctggggcg
     2821 ccctccgtcc tgccccattg aaggaccagg ccagggtccc tgcgctcttg cttcgccgaa
     2881 ttctagataa ctgatcataa tcagccatac cacatttgta gaggttttac ttgctttaaa
     2941 aaacctccca cacctccccc tgaacctgaa acataaaatg aatgcaattg ttgttgttaa
     3001 cttgtttatt gcagcttata atggttacaa ataaagcaat agcatcacaa atttcacaaa
     3061 taaagcattt ttttcactgc attctagttg tggtttgtcc aaactcatca atgtatctta
     3121 acgcgtaaat tgtaagcgtt aatattttgt taaaattcgc gttaaatttt tgttaaatca
     3181 gctcattttt taaccaatag gccgaaatcg gcaaaatccc ttataaatca aaagaataga
     3241 ccgagatagg gttgagtgtt gttccagttt ggaacaagag tccactatta aagaacgtgg
     3301 actccaacgt caaaggnnnn nnnnnnnnnn nnnnnnnnnn nnnnnnnnnn nnnnnnnnnn
     3361 nnnnntnnnn nnnnnnnnnn nnnnnnnnnn nnnnnnnnnn nnnnnnnnnn nnnnnnnnnn
     3421 nnnnnnnnnn nnnnnnnnnn nnnnnnnnnn nnnnnnngnn nnnnnnnnnn nnnnnnnnnn
     3481 nnnnnnnnnn nnnnnnnnnn nnnnnnnnnn nnnnnnnnnn nnnnnnnnnn nnnnnnnnnn
     3541 nnnnnnnnnn nnnnnnnnnn nnnnnnnnnn nnnnnnnnnn nncaggtggc acttttcggg
     3601 gaaatgtgcg cggaacccct atttgtttat ttttctaaat acattcaaat atgtatccgc
     3661 tcatgagaca ataaccctga taaatgcttc aataatattg aaaaaggaag agtcctgagg
     3721 cggaaagaac cagctgtgga atgtgtgtca gttagggtgt ggaaagtccc caggctcccc
     3781 agcaggcaga agtatgcaaa gcatgcatct caattagtca gcaaccaggt gtggaaagtc
     3841 cccaggctcc ccagcaggca gaagtatgca aagcatgcat ctcaattagt cagcaaccat
     3901 agtcccgccc ctaactccgc ccatcccgcc cctaactccg cccagttccg cccattctcc
     3961 gccccatggc tgactaattt tttttattta tgcagaggcc gaggccgcct cggcctctga
     4021 gctattccag aagtagtgag gaggcttttt tggaggccta ggcttttgca aagatcgatc
     4081 aagagacagg atgaggatcg tttcgcatga ttgaacaaga tggattgcac gcaggttctc
     4141 cggccgcttg ggtggagagg ctattcggct atgactgggc acaacagaca atcggctgct
     4201 ctgatgccgc cgtgttccgg ctgtcagcgc aggggcgccc ggttcttttt gtcaagaccg
     4261 acctgtccgg tgccctgaat gaactgcaag acgaggcagc gcggctatcg tggctggcca
     4321 cgacgggcgt tccttgcgca gctgtgctcg acgttgtcac tgaagcggga agggactggc
     4381 tgctattggg cgaagtgccg gggcaggatc tcctgtcatc tcaccttgct cctgccgaga
     4441 aagtatccat catggctgat gcaatgcggc ggctgcatac gcttgatccg gctacctgcc
     4501 cattcgacca ccaagcgaaa catcgcatcg agcgagcacg tactcggatg gaagccggtc
     4561 ttgtcgatca ggatgatctg gacgaagagc atcaggggct cgcgccagcc gaactgttcg
     4621 ccaggctcaa ggcgagcatg cccgacggcg aggatctcgt cgtgacccat ggcgatgcct
     4681 gcttgccgaa tatcatggtg gaaaatggcc gcttttctgg attcatcgac tgtggccggc
     4741 tgggtgtggc ggaccgctat caggacatag cgttggctac ccgtgatatt gctgaagagc
     4801 ttggcggcga atgggctgac cgcttcctcg tgctttacgg tatcgccgct cccgattcgc
     4861 agcgcatcgc cttctatcgc cttcttgacg agttcttctg agcgggactc tggggttcga
     4921 aatgaccgac caagcgacgc ccaacctgcc atcacgagat ttcgattcca ccgccgcctt
     4981 ctatgaaagg ttgggcttcg gaatcgtttt ccgggacgcc ggctggatga tcctccagcg
     5041 cggggatctc atgctggagt tcttcgccca ccctaggggg aggctaactg aaacacggaa
     5101 ggagacaata ccggaaggaa cccgcgctat gacggcaata aaaagacaga ataaaacgca
     5161 cggtgttggg tcgtttgttc ataaacgcgg ggttcggtcc cagggctggc actctgtcga
     5221 taccccaccg agaccccatt ggggccaata cgcccgcgtt tcttcctttt ccccacccca
     5281 ccccccaagt tcgggtgaag gcccagggct cgcagccaac gtcggggcgg caggccctgc
     5341 catagcctca ggttactcat atatacttta gattgattta aaacttcatt tttaatttaa
     5401 aaggatctag gtgaagatcc tttttgataa tctcatgacc aaaatccctt aacgtgagtt
     5461 ttcgttccac tgagcgtcag accccgtaga aaagatcaaa ggatcttctt gagatccttt
     5521 ttttctgcgc gtaatctgct gcttgcaaac aaaaaaacca ccgctaccag cggtggtttg
     5581 tttgccggat caagagctac caactctttt tccgaaggta actggcttca gcagagcgca
     5641 gataccaaat actgttcttc tagtgtagcc gtagttaggc caccacttca agaactctgt
     5701 agcaccgcct acatacctcg ctctgctaat cctgttacca gtggctgctg ccagtggcga
     5761 taagtcgtgt cttaccgggt tggactcaag acgatagtta ccggataagg cgcagcggtc
     5821 gggctgaacg gggggttcgt gcacacagcc cagcttggag cgaacgacct acaccgaact
     5881 gagataccta cagcgtgagc tatgagaaag cgccacgctt cccgaaggga gaaaggcgga
     5941 caggtatccg gtaagcggca gggtcggaac aggagagcgc acgagggagc ttccaggggg
     6001 aaacgcctgg tatctttata gtcctgtcgg gtttcgccac ctctgacttg agcgtcgatt
     6061 tttgtgatgc tcgtcagggg ggcggagcct atggaaaaac gccagcaacg cggccttttt
     6121 acggttcctg gccttttgct ggccttttgc tcacatgttc tttcctgcgt tatcccctga
     6181 ttctgtggat aaccgtatta ccgccatgca t
//
